>Addgene plasmid #27018 | MSCV-PM mir shLEF1 b | addgene partial sequence | sequence record 33250 | 27018 with hU6-F
TGTTAGAGAGATAATTAGAATTAATTTGACTGTAAACACAAAGATATTAGTACAAAATACGTGACGTAGA
AAGTAATAATTTCTTGGGTAGTTTGCAGTTTTAAAATTATGTTTTAAAATGGACTATCATATGCTTACCG
TAACTTGAAAGTATTTCGATTTCTTGGCTTTATATATCTTGTGGAAAGGACGAAACACCGTGCTCGCTTC
GGCAGCACATATACTAGTCGACTAGGGATAACAGGGTAATTGTTTGAATGAGGCTTCAGTACTTTACAGA
ATCGTTGCCTGCACATCTTGGAAACACTTGCTGGGATTACTTCTTCAGGTTAACCCAACAGAAGGCTCGA
GAAGGTATATTGCTGTTGACAGTGAGCGCCGAGTTATTCCGGGTACATAATAGTGAAGCCACAGATGTAT
TATGTACCCGGAATAACTCGATGCCTACTGCCTCGGAATTCAAGGGGCTACTTTAGGAGCAATTATCTTG
TTTACTAAAACTGAATACCTTGCTATCTCTTTGATACATTTTTACAAAGCTGAATTAAAATGGTATAAAT
TAAATCACTTTTTTCAATTCTACCGGGTAGGGGAGGCGCTTTTCCCAAGGCAGTCTGGAGCATGCGCTTT
AGCAGCCCCGCTGGGCACTTGGCGCTACACAAGTGGCCTCTGGCCTCGCACACATTCCACATCCACCGGT
AGGCGCCAACCGGCTCCGTTCTTTGGTGGCCCCTTCGCGCCACCTTCTACTCCTCCCCTAGTCAGGAAGT
TCCCCCCCGCCCCGCAGCTCGCGTCGTGCAGGA
