>Addgene plasmid #27018 | MSCV-PM mir shLEF1 b | addgene partial sequence | sequence record 33251 | 27018 with pLXSN-5
CACCATGGCCCCTCGCTCCAAAAATGCTTTCGCGTCGCGCAGACACTGCTCGGTAGTTTCGGGGATCAGC
GTTTGAGTAAGAGCCCGCGTCTGAACCCTCCGCGCCGCCCCGGCCCCAGTGGAAAGACGCGCAGGCAAAA
CGCACCACGTGACGGAGCGTGACCGCGCGCCGAGCGCGCGCCAGGGTCGGGCAGGAAGAGGGCCTATTTC
CCATGATTCCTTCATATTTGCATATACGATACAAGGCTGTTAGAGAGATAATTAGAATTAATTTGACTGT
AAACACAAAGATATTAGTACAAAATACGTGACGTAGAAAGTAATAATTTCTTGGGTAGTTTGCAGTTTTA
AAATTATGTTTTAAAATGGACTATCATATGCTTACCGTAACTTGAAAGTATTTCGATTTCTTGGCTTTAT
ATATCTTGTGGAAAGGACGAAACACCGTGCTCGCTTCGGCAGCACATATACTAGTCGACTAGGGATAACA
GGGTAATTGTTTGAATGAGGCTTCAGTACTTTACAGAATCGTTGCCTGCA
