[The description below was written by a language model from this plasmid's Addgene catalogue record.]
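Description:
MSCV-PM mir shLEF1 b is a retroviral RNAi vector built on the MSCV (murine stem cell virus) backbone, listed at about 6.3 kb without insert, and intended for stable knockdown in mammalian cells. It is propagated in E. coli as a high-copy plasmid under ampicillin selection. After packaging into retroviral particles and transduction, target cells that have integrated the provirus can be selected with puromycin. No feature table accompanies the record, so the bacterial origin and the promoters driving the hairpin and the puromycin marker are not stated. In MSCV-type vectors the viral long terminal repeats normally provide transcription and integration functions, and a packaging signal directs the genomic RNA into virions.

The payload is a roughly 100 bp insert named "mir LEF1 1b", cloned between XhoI and EcoRI sites that were both preserved. The name and size indicate a microRNA-embedded short hairpin RNA, in which the targeting stem sits within a miRNA-like context and is processed by the endogenous microRNA machinery into a mature silencing RNA directed against LEF1, a transcription factor that acts with TCF proteins downstream of WNT signalling. The "b" designation suggests it is one of several independent hairpins against the same gene, though the record does not list the others. The species of the LEF1 target is also not given.

The associated publication concerns WNT/TCF signalling through LEF1 and HOXB9 in lung adenocarcinoma metastasis. This is consistent with the construct being used to deplete LEF1 stably in tumour cells in order to test its contribution to metastatic behaviour.
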