Addgene plasmid #27018: MSCV-PM mir shLEF1 b
Depositing lab: Joan Massague. Depositing organization: Memorial Sloan-Kettering Cancer Center. Publication: WNT/TCF signaling through LEF1 and HOXB9 mediates lung adenocarcinoma metastasis. Nguyen DX, Chiang AC, Zhang XH, Kim JY, Kris MG, Ladanyi M, Gerald WL, Massague J. Cell. 2009 Jul 10. 138(1):51-62. 10.1016/j.cell.2009.04.030 PubMed 19576624.
Backbone
  Vector backbone: MSCV
  Backbone size w/o insert (bp): 6300
  Vector type: Mammalian Expression, Retroviral, RNAi
  Selectable markers: Puromycin
Growth in bacteria
  Bacterial resistance: Ampicillin, 100 μg/mL
  Growth temperature: 37°C
  Growth strain: DH5alpha
  Copy number: High Copy
Gene/Insert
  Gene/Insert name: mir LEF1 1b
  Insert size (bp): 100
  Cloning method: Restriction Enzyme; 5′ cloning site XhoI (not destroyed); 3′ cloning site EcoRI (not destroyed)
  Sequencing primers: 5′ pLXSN-5; 3′ MSCV-rev
Terms and licenses: Academic/Nonprofit Terms; Industry Terms: Not Available to Industry
Depositor comments: shRNA sequence is 5'-GAGTTATTCCGGGTACATA
How to cite: MSCV-PM mir shLEF1 b was a gift from Joan Massague (Addgene plasmid # 27018 ; http://n2t.net/addgene:27018 ; RRID:Addgene_27018)
